LOCUS       Exported 7400 bp ds-DNA circular SYN 12-MAY-2021
DEFINITION  synthetic circular DNA
ACCESSION   .
VERSION     .
KEYWORDS    Flag-HA-PSMD7
SOURCE      synthetic DNA construct
  ORGANISM  synthetic DNA construct
REFERENCE   1 (bases 1 to 7400)
  AUTHORS   Sowa ME, Bennett EJ, Gygi SP, Harper JW
  TITLE     Defining the human deubiquitinating enzyme interaction landscape.
  JOURNAL   Cell. 2009 Jul 23. 138(2):389-403.
  PUBMED    19615732
REFERENCE   2 (bases 1 to 7400)
  AUTHORS   .
  TITLE     Direct Submission
  JOURNAL   Exported May 12, 2021 from SnapGene Server 1.1.58
            http://www.snapgene.com
FEATURES             Location/Qualifiers
     source          1..7400
                     /organism="synthetic DNA construct"
                     /mol_type="other DNA"
     CDS             1..417
                     /label=gag (truncated)
                     /note="truncated Moloney murine leukemia virus (MMLV) gag
                     gene lacking the start codon"
     primer_bind     347..369
                     /label=pLXSN 5'
                     /note="Murine stem cell virus, forward primer. Also called
                     MSCV"
     primer_bind     385..401
                     /label=pBABE 5'
                     /note="Psi packaging signal, forward primer for pBABE
                     vectors"
     regulatory      430..439
                     /regulatory_class="other"
                     /note="vertebrate consensus sequence for strong initiation
                     of translation (Kozak, 1987)"
     CDS             439..462
                     /codon_start=1
                     /product="FLAG(R) epitope tag, followed by an enterokinase
                     cleavage site"
                     /label=FLAG
                     /translation="DYKDDDDK"
     CDS             475..501
                     /codon_start=1
                     /product="HA (human influenza hemagglutinin) epitope tag"
                     /label=HA
                     /translation="YPYDVPDYA"
     protein_bind    517..541
                     /gene="mutant version of attB"
                     /label=attB1
                     /bound_moiety="BP Clonase(TM)"
                     /note="recombination site for the Gateway(R) BP reaction"
     RBS             1489..1500
                     /note="strong bacterial ribosome binding site (Elowitz and
                     Leibler, 2000)"
     protein_bind    complement(1514..1538)
                     /gene="mutant version of attB"
                     /label=attB2
                     /bound_moiety="BP Clonase(TM)"
                     /note="recombination site for the Gateway(R) BP reaction"
     misc_feature    1568..2120
                     /label=IRES
                     /note="internal ribosome entry site (IRES) of the
                     encephalomyocarditis virus (EMCV)"
     primer_bind     complement(1712..1729)
                     /label=IRES reverse
                     /note="IRES internal ribosome entry site, reverse primer.
                     Also called pCDH-rev"
     primer_bind     1939..1958
                     /label=IRES-F
                     /note="IRES internal ribosome entry site, forward primer"
     CDS             2132..2731
                     /codon_start=1
                     /gene="pac from Streptomyces alboniger"
                     /product="puromycin N-acetyltransferase"
                     /label=PuroR
                     /note="confers resistance to puromycin"
                     /translation="MTEYKPTVRLATRDDVPRAVRTLAAAFADYPATRHTVDPDRHIER
                     VTELQELFLTRVGLDIGKVWVADDGAAVAVWTTPESVEAGAVFAEIGPRMAELSGSRLA
                     AQQQMEGLLAPHRPKEPAWFLATVGVSPDHQGKGLGSAVVLPGVEAAERAGVPAFLETS
                     APRNLPFYERLGFTVTADVEVPEGPRTWCMTRKPGA"
     primer_bind     complement(2132..2151)
                     /label=Puro-R
                     /note="Puromycin resistance gene, reverse primer. Also
                     called puro-variant-R"
     primer_bind     2628..2648
                     /label=Puro-F
                     /note="Puromycin resistance gene, forward primer"
     LTR             2807..3321
                     /label=3' LTR
                     /note="3' long terminal repeat from murine embryonic stem
                     cell virus"
     protein_bind    3483..3499
                     /label=lac operator
                     /bound_moiety="lac repressor encoded by lacI"
                     /note="The lac repressor binds to the lac operator to
                     inhibit transcription in E. coli. This inhibition can be
                     relieved by adding lactose or
                     isopropyl-beta-D-thiogalactopyranoside (IPTG)."
     promoter        complement(3507..3537)
                     /label=lac promoter
                     /note="promoter for the E. coli lac operon"
     protein_bind    3552..3573
                     /label=CAP binding site
                     /bound_moiety="E. coli catabolite activator protein"
                     /note="CAP binding activates transcription in the presence
                     of cAMP."
     primer_bind     complement(3690..3707)
                     /label=L4440
                     /note="L4440 vector, forward primer"
     rep_origin      complement(3861..4449)
                     /direction=LEFT
                     /label=ori
                     /note="high-copy-number ColE1/pMB1/pBR322/pUC origin of
                     replication"
     primer_bind     complement(3941..3960)
                     /label=pBR322ori-F
                     /note="pBR322 origin, forward primer"
     CDS             complement(4620..5480)
                     /codon_start=1
                     /gene="bla"
                     /product="beta-lactamase"
                     /label=AmpR
                     /note="confers resistance to ampicillin, carbenicillin, and
                     related antibiotics"
                     /translation="MSIQHFRVALIPFFAAFCLPVFAHPETLVKVKDAEDQLGARVGYI
                     ELDLNSGKILESFRPEERFPMMSTFKVLLCGAVLSRIDAGQEQLGRRIHYSQNDLVEYS
                     PVTEKHLTDGMTVRELCSAAITMSDNTAANLLLTTIGGPKELTAFLHNMGDHVTRLDRW
                     EPELNEAIPNDERDTTMPVAMATTLRKLLTGELLTLASRQQLIDWMEADKVAGPLLRSA
                     LPAGWFIADKSGAGERGSRGIIAALGPDGKPSRIVVIYTTGSQATMDERNRQIAEIGAS
                     LIKHW"
     primer_bind     5243..5262
                     /label=Amp-R
                     /note="Ampicillin resistance gene, reverse primer"
     promoter        complement(5481..5585)
                     /gene="bla"
                     /label=AmpR promoter
     primer_bind     5653..5671
                     /label=pBRforEco
                     /note="pBR322 vectors, upsteam of EcoRI site, forward
                     primer"
     primer_bind     complement(5709..5731)
                     /label=pGEX 3'
                     /note="pGEX vectors, reverse primer"
     primer_bind     5831..5850
                     /label=pRS-marker
                     /note="pRS vectors, use to sequence yeast selectable
                     marker"
     primer_bind     6044..6066
                     /label=M13/pUC Forward
                     /note="In lacZ gene"
     primer_bind     6194..6213
                     /label=pBRrevBam
                     /note="pBR322 vectors, tet region, downstream of BamHI,
                     reverse primer"
     LTR             6413..6929
                     /label=5' LTR
                     /note="5' long terminal repeat from murine embryonic stem
                     cell virus"
     misc_feature    6993..7334
                     /label=MESV Psi
                     /note="packaging signal of murine embryonic stem cell
                     virus"
ORIGIN
        1 ggccagactg ttaccactcc cttaagtttg accttaggtc actggaaaga tgtcgagcgg
       61 atcgctcaca accagtcggt agatgtcaag aagagacgtt gggttacctt ctgctctgca
      121 gaatggccaa cctttaacgt cggatggccg cgagacggca cctttaaccg agacctcatc
      181 acccaggtta agatcaaggt cttttcacct ggcccgcatg gacacccaga ccaggtcccc
      241 tacatcgtga cctgggaagc cttggctttt gacccccctc cctgggtcaa gccctttgta
      301 caccctaagc ctccgcctcc tcttcctcca tccgccccgt ctctccccct tgaacctcct
      361 cgttcgaccc cgcctcgatc ctccctttat ccagccctca ctccttctct aggcgccgga
      421 attagatctg ccaccatgga ctacaaggat gacgatgaca agctcgatgg aggataccca
      481 tacgatgttc cagattacgc tgctcgaggt tatcaaacaa gtttgtacaa aaaagttggc
      541 nnnnnnnnnn nnnnnnnnnn nnnnnnnnnn nnnnnnnnnn nnnnnnnnnn nnnnnnnnnn
      601 nnnnnnnnnn nnnnnnnnnn nnnnnnnnnn nnnnnnnnnn nnnnnnnnnn nnnnnnnnnn
      661 nnnnnnnnnn nnnnnnnnnn nnnnnnnnnn nnnnnnnnnn nnnnnnnnnn nnnnnnnnnn
      721 nnnnnnnnnn nnnnnnnnnn nnnnnnnnnn nnnnnnnnnn nnnnnnnnnn nnnnnnnnnn
      781 nnnnnnnnnn nnnnnnnnnn nnnnnnnnnn nnnnnnnnnn nnnnnnnnnn nnnnnnnnnn
      841 nnnnnnnnnn nnnnnnnnnn nnnnnnnnnn nnnnnnnnnn nnnnnnnnnn nnnnnnnnnn
      901 nnnnnnnnnn nnnnnnnnnn nnnnnnnnnn nnnnnnnnnn nnnnnnnnnn nnnnnnnnnn
      961 nnnnnnnnnn nnnnnnnnnn nnnnnnnnnn nnnnnnnnnn nnnnnnnnnn nnnnnnnnnn
     1021 nnnnnnnnnn nnnnnnnnnn nnnnnnnnnn nnnnnnnnnn nnnnnnnnnn nnnnnnnnnn
     1081 nnnnnnnnnn nnnnnnnnnn nnnnnnnnnn nnnnnnnnnn nnnnnnnnnn nnnnnnnnnn
     1141 nnnnnnnnnn nnnnnnnnnn nnnnnnnnnn nnnnnnnnnn nnnnnnnnnn nnnnnnnnnn
     1201 nnnnnnnnnn nnnnnnnnnn nnnnnnnnnn nnnnnnnnnn nnnnnnnnnn nnnnnnnnnn
     1261 nnnnnnnnnn nnnnnnnnnn nnnnnnnnnn nnnnnnnnnn nnnnnnnnnn nnnnnnnnnn
     1321 nnnnnnnnnn nnnnnnnnnn nnnnnnnnnn nnnnnnnnnn nnnnnnnnnn nnnnnnnnnn
     1381 nnnnnnnnnn nnnnnnnnnn nnnnnnnnnn nnnnnnnnnn nnnnnnnnnn nnnnnnnnnn
     1441 nnnnnnnnnn nnnnnnnnnn nnnnnnnnnn nnnnnnnnnn nnnnnnnnnn nnnnnnnnnn
     1501 nnnnnnnnnn nntaaccaac tttcttgtac aaagtggttc gataacgaat tccgcccccc
     1561 ccccctaacg ttactggccg aagccgcttg gaataaggcc ggtgtgcgtt tgtctatatg
     1621 ttattttcca ccatattgcc gtcttttggc aatgtgaggg cccggaaacc tggccctgtc
     1681 ttcttgacga gcattcctag gggtctttcc cctctcgcca aaggaatgca aggtctgttg
     1741 aatgtcgtga aggaagcagt tcctctggaa gcttcttgaa gacaaacaac gtctgtagcg
     1801 accctttgca ggcagcggaa ccccccacct ggcgacaggt gcctctgcgg ccaaaagcca
     1861 cgtgtataag atacacctgc aaaggcggca caaccccagt gccacgttgt gagttggata
     1921 gttgtggaaa gagtcaaatg gctctcctca agcgtattca acaaggggct gaaggatgcc
     1981 cagaaggtac cccattgtat gggatctgat ctggggcctc ggtgcacatg ctttacatgt
     2041 gtttagtcga ggttaaaaaa acgtctaggc cccccgaacc acggggacgt ggttttcctt
     2101 tgaaaaacac gatgataata tggccacaac catgaccgag tacaagccca cggtgcgcct
     2161 cgccacccgc gacgacgtcc ccagggccgt acgcaccctc gccgccgcgt tcgccgacta
     2221 ccccgccacg cgccacaccg tcgatccgga ccgccacatc gagcgggtca ccgagctgca
     2281 agaactcttc ctcacgcgcg tcgggctcga catcggcaag gtgtgggtcg cggacgacgg
     2341 cgccgcggtg gcggtctgga ccacgccgga gagcgtcgaa gcgggggcgg tgttcgccga
     2401 gatcggcccg cgcatggccg agttgagcgg ttcccggctg gccgcgcagc aacagatgga
     2461 aggcctcctg gcgccgcacc ggcccaagga gcccgcgtgg ttcctggcca ccgtcggcgt
     2521 ctcgcccgac caccagggca agggtctggg cagcgccgtc gtgctccccg gagtggaggc
     2581 ggccgagcgc gccggggtgc ccgccttcct ggagacctcc gcgccccgca acctcccctt
     2641 ctacgagcgg ctcggcttca ccgtcaccgc cgacgtcgag gtgcccgaag gaccgcgcac
     2701 ctggtgcatg acccgcaagc ccggtgcctg atgcatcgat gtcgacctgc agccaagctt
     2761 atcgataaaa taaaagattt tatttagtct ccagaaaaag gggggaatga aagaccccac
     2821 ctgtaggttt ggcaagctag cttaagtaac gccattttgc aaggcatgga aaatacataa
     2881 ctgagaatag agaagttcag atcaaggtta ggaacagaga gacagcagaa tatgggccaa
     2941 acaggatatc tgtggtaagc agttcctgcc ccggctcagg gccaagaaca gatggtcccc
     3001 agatgcggtc ccgccctcag cagtttctag agaaccatca gatgtttcca gggtgcccca
     3061 aggacctgaa atgaccctgt gccttatttg aactaaccaa tcagttcgct tctcgcttct
     3121 gttcgcgcgc ttctgctccc cgagctcaat aaaagagccc acaacccctc actcggcgcg
     3181 ccagtcctcc gatagactgc gtcgcccggg tacccgtgta tccaataaac cctcttgcag
     3241 ttgcatccga cttgtggtct cgctgttcct tgggagggtc tcctctgagt gattgactac
     3301 ccgtcagcgg gggtctttca tgggtaacag tttcttgaag ttggagaaca acattctgag
     3361 ggtaggagtc gaatattaag taatcctgac tcaattagcc actgttttga atccacatac
     3421 tccaatactc ctgaaatagt tcattatgga cagcgcagaa agagctgggg agaattgtga
     3481 aattgttatc cgctcacaat tccacacaac atacgagccg gaagcataaa gtgtaaagcc
     3541 tggggtgcct aatgagtgag ctaactcaca ttaattgcgt tgcgctcact gcccgctttc
     3601 cagtcgggaa acctgtcgtg ccagctgcat taatgaatcg gccaacgcgc ggggagaggc
     3661 ggtttgcgta ttgggcgctc ttccgcttcc tcgctcactg actcgctgcg ctcggtcgtt
     3721 cggctgcggc gagcggtatc agctcactca aaggcggtaa tacggttatc cacagaatca
     3781 ggggataacg caggaaagaa catgtgagca aaaggccagc aaaaggccag gaaccgtaaa
     3841 aaggccgcgt tgctggcgtt tttccatagg ctccgccccc ctgacgagca tcacaaaaat
     3901 cgacgctcaa gtcagaggtg gcgaaacccg acaggactat aaagatacca ggcgtttccc
     3961 cctggaagct ccctcgtgcg ctctcctgtt ccgaccctgc cgcttaccgg atacctgtcc
     4021 gcctttctcc cttcgggaag cgtggcgctt tctcatagct cacgctgtag gtatctcagt
     4081 tcggtgtagg tcgttcgctc caagctgggc tgtgtgcacg aaccccccgt tcagcccgac
     4141 cgctgcgcct tatccggtaa ctatcgtctt gagtccaacc cggtaagaca cgacttatcg
     4201 ccactggcag cagccactgg taacaggatt agcagagcga ggtatgtagg cggtgctaca
     4261 gagttcttga agtggtggcc taactacggc tacactagaa gaacagtatt tggtatctgc
     4321 gctctgctga agccagttac cttcggaaaa agagttggta gctcttgatc cggcaaacaa
     4381 accaccgctg gtagcggtgg tttttttgtt tgcaagcagc agattacgcg cagaaaaaaa
     4441 ggatctcaag aagatccttt gatcttttct acggggtctg acgctcagtg gaacgaaaac
     4501 tcacgttaag ggattttggt catgagatta tcaaaaagga tcttcaccta gatcctttta
     4561 aattaaaaat gaagttttaa atcaatctaa agtatatatg agtaaacttg gtctgacagt
     4621 taccaatgct taatcagtga ggcacctatc tcagcgatct gtctatttcg ttcatccata
     4681 gttgcctgac tccccgtcgt gtagataact acgatacggg agggcttacc atctggcccc
     4741 agtgctgcaa tgataccgcg agacccacgc tcaccggctc cagatttatc agcaataaac
     4801 cagccagccg gaagggccga gcgcagaagt ggtcctgcaa ctttatccgc ctccatccag
     4861 tctattaatt gttgccggga agctagagta agtagttcgc cagttaatag tttgcgcaac
     4921 gttgttgcca ttgctacagg catcgtggtg tcacgctcgt cgtttggtat ggcttcattc
     4981 agctccggtt cccaacgatc aaggcgagtt acatgatccc ccatgttgtg caaaaaagcg
     5041 gttagctcct tcggtcctcc gatcgttgtc agaagtaagt tggccgcagt gttatcactc
     5101 atggttatgg cagcactgca taattctctt actgtcatgc catccgtaag atgcttttct
     5161 gtgactggtg agtactcaac caagtcattc tgagaatagt gtatgcggcg accgagttgc
     5221 tcttgcccgg cgtcaatacg ggataatacc gcgccacata gcagaacttt aaaagtgctc
     5281 atcattggaa aacgttcttc ggggcgaaaa ctctcaagga tcttaccgct gttgagatcc
     5341 agttcgatgt aacccactcg tgcacccaac tgatcttcag catcttttac tttcaccagc
     5401 gtttctgggt gagcaaaaac aggaaggcaa aatgccgcaa aaaagggaat aagggcgaca
     5461 cggaaatgtt gaatactcat actcttcctt tttcaatatt attgaagcat ttatcagggt
     5521 tattgtctca tgagcggata catatttgaa tgtatttaga aaaataaaca aataggggtt
     5581 ccgcgcacat ttccccgaaa agtgccacct gacgtctaag aaaccattat tatcatgaca
     5641 ttaacctata aaaataggcg tatcacgagg ccctttcgtc tcgcgcgttt cggtgatgac
     5701 ggtgaaaacc tctgacacat gcagctcccg gagacggtca cagcttgtct gtaagcggat
     5761 gccgggagca gacaagcccg tcagggcgcg tcagcgggtg ttggcgggtg tcggggctgg
     5821 cttaactatg cggcatcaga gcagattgta ctgagagtgc accatatgcg gtgtgaaata
     5881 ccgcacagat gcgtaaggag aaaataccgc atcaggcgcc attcgccatt caggctgcgc
     5941 aactgttggg aagggcgatc ggtgcgggcc tcttcgctat tacgccagct ggcgaaaggg
     6001 ggatgtgctg caaggcgatt aagttgggta acgccagggt tttcccagtc acgacgttgt
     6061 aaaacgacgg cgcaaggaat ggtgcatgca aggagatggc gcccaacagt cccccggcca
     6121 cggggcctgc caccataccc acgccgaaac aagcgctcat gagcccgaag tggcgagccc
     6181 gatcttcccc atcggtgatg tcggcgatat aggcgccagc aaccgcacct gtggcgccgg
     6241 tgatgccggc cacgatgcgt ccggcgtaga ggcgattagt ccaatttgtt aaagacagga
     6301 tatcagtggt ccaggctcta gttttgactc aacaatatca ccagctgaag cctatagagt
     6361 acgagccata gataaaataa aagattttat ttagtctcca gaaaaagggg ggaatgaaag
     6421 accccacctg taggtttggc aagctagctt aagtaacgcc attttgcaag gcatggaaaa
     6481 tacataactg agaatagaga agttcagatc aaggttagga acagagagac agcagaatat
     6541 gggccaaaca ggatatctgt ggtaagcagt tcctgccccg gctcagggcc aagaacagat
     6601 ggtccccaga tgcggtcccg ccctcagcag tttctagaga accatcagat gtttccaggg
     6661 tgccccaagg acctgaaatg accctgtgcc ttatttgaac taaccaatca gttcgcttct
     6721 cgcttctgtt cgcgcgcttc tgctccccga gctcaataaa agagcccaca acccctcact
     6781 cggcgcgcca gtcctccgat agactgcgtc gcccgggtac ccgtattccc aataaagcct
     6841 cttgctgttt gcatccgaat cgtggactcg ctgatccttg ggagggtctc ctcagattga
     6901 ttgactgccc acctcggggg tctttcattt ggaggttcca ccgagatttg gagacccctg
     6961 cccagggacc accgaccccc ccgccgggag gtaagctggc cagcggtcgt ttcgtgtctg
     7021 tctctgtctt tgtgcgtgtt tgtgccggca tctaatgttt gcgcctgcgt ctgtactagt
     7081 tagctaacta gctctgtatc tggcggaccc gtggtggaac tgacgagttc tgaacacccg
     7141 gccgcaaccc tgggagacgt cccagggact ttgggggccg tttttgtggc ccgacctgag
     7201 gaagggagtc gatgtggaat ccgaccccgt caggatatgt ggttctggta ggagacgaga
     7261 acctaaaaca gttcccgcct ccgtctgaat ttttgctttc ggtttggaac cgaagccgcg
     7321 cgtcttgtct gctgcagcgc tgcagcatcg ttctgtgttg tctctgtctg actgtgtttc
     7381 tgtatttgtc tgaaaattag
//
