[The description below was written by a language model from this plasmid's Addgene catalogue record and the feature table of its GenBank file.]
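Description:
Flag-HA-PSMD7 is a gammaretroviral (MSCV/MESV-type) mammalian expression plasmid built by Gateway LR recombination of a human PSMD7 open reading frame into the destination vector pDEST_LTR_N_FLAG_HA_IRES_puro. PSMD7 (also called Rpn8, MOV34, P40 or S12) is a non-ATPase subunit of the 26S proteasome regulatory particle; the insert is recorded as unmutated and derived from an MGC cDNA clone. The annotated 7.4 kb sequence shows a 5′ LTR from murine embryonic stem cell virus followed by the Psi packaging signal and a truncated, start-codon-less MMLV gag fragment. Together these allow the transcript to be packaged into retroviral particles when gag, pol and env functions are supplied in trans. No separate internal promoter is annotated, so expression is evidently driven from the 5′ LTR, as the backbone name implies.

Downstream of the packaging region, a Kozak sequence initiates translation of tandem N-terminal FLAG and HA epitopes. These read through the attB1 site into the insert region, which lies between attB1 and attB2; the PSMD7 coding sequence itself is not separately annotated in the feature table. An EMCV IRES then directs translation of puromycin N-acetyltransferase from the same transcript, linking puromycin selection of transduced cells to expression of the tagged protein, and a 3′ LTR closes the proviral unit. In bacteria the plasmid is maintained by a high-copy ColE1/pUC-type origin with ampicillin resistance.

The associated publication is a study of the human deubiquitinating enzyme interaction landscape. This is consistent with using the construct to make stable cell lines expressing FLAG-HA-tagged PSMD7 for epitope-based affinity purification and identification of interacting proteins.
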