Addgene plasmid #22558: Flag-HA-PSMD7
Depositing lab: Wade Harper. Depositing organization: Harvard Medical School. Publication: Defining the human deubiquitinating enzyme interaction landscape. Sowa ME, Bennett EJ, Gygi SP, Harper JW. Cell. 2009 Jul 23. 138(2):389-403. 10.1016/j.cell.2009.04.042 PubMed 19615732.
Backbone
  Vector backbone: pDEST_LTR_N_FLAG_HA_IRES_puro
  Backbone manufacturer: Harper_Lab
  Backbone size w/o insert (bp): 6521
  Vector type: Mammalian Expression, Retroviral
  Selectable markers: Puromycin
Growth in bacteria
  Bacterial resistance: Ampicillin, 100 μg/mL
  Growth temperature: 37°C
  Growth strain: DH5alpha
  Copy number: High Copy
Gene/Insert
  Gene/Insert name: PSMD7 (alt names: proteasome (prosome, macropain) 26S subunit, non-ATPase, 7 (Mov34 homolog); MOV34, P40, S12)
  Species: H. sapiens (human)
  Mutation: None
  GenBank ID: BC012606
  Entrez Gene: PSMD7 (a.k.a. MOV34, P40, Rpn8, S12)
  Tag / fusion protein: HA (N terminal on backbone); FLAG (N terminal on backbone)
  Cloning method: Gateway Cloning; 5′ cloning site GATEWAY_LR (unknown if destroyed); 3′ cloning site GATEWAY_LR (unknown if destroyed)
  Sequencing primers: 5′ CAGCCCTCACTCCTTCTCTAGG; 3′ CAAGCGGCTTCGGCCAGTAAC
Resource information
  A portion of this plasmid was derived from a plasmid made by: MGC/Open
Terms and licenses: Academic/Nonprofit Terms; Industry Terms: Not Available to Industry
How to cite: Flag-HA-PSMD7 was a gift from Wade Harper (Addgene plasmid # 22558 ; http://n2t.net/addgene:22558 ; RRID:Addgene_22558)
