>Addgene plasmid #22558 | Flag-HA-PSMD7 | addgene partial sequence | sequence record 28359 | 22558 with HarMSCVb (caggtcccctacatcgtgac)
CCTTTGTACACCCTAAGCCTCCGCCTCCTCTTCCTCCATCCGCCCCGTCTCTCCCCCTTGAACCTCCTCG
TTCGACCCCGCCTCGATCCTCCCTTTATCCAGCCCTCACTCCTTCTCTAGGCGCCGGAATTAGATCTGCC
ACCATGGACTACAAGGATGACGATGACAAGCTCGATGGAGGATACCCATACGATGTTCCAGATTACGCTG
CTCGAGGTTATCAAACAAGTTTGTACAAAAAAGTTGGC
[449 nt withheld, positions 249-697]
N
[53 nt withheld, positions 699-751]
NGAAGTTGGAGTTGAACACTTGTTACGAGANATCAAAGACACGACGGTGGGCACTCTGTCCCAGCGGNNC
ACAAACCAGGTCCATGGTTTGAAGGGACTGAACTCCAAGCTCNG
